Addgene plasmid #31851: pSC301
Depositing lab: Yossef Av-Gay. Depositing organization: University of British Columbia. Publication: Monitoring promoter activity and protein localization in Mycobacterium spp. using green fluorescent protein. Cowley SC, Av-Gay Y. Gene. 2001 Feb 21;264(2):225-31. 10.1016/S0378-1119(01)00336-5 PubMed 11250077.
Backbone
  Vector backbone: pSODIT
  Backbone manufacturer: Koen De Smet Imperial College Medical School
  Backbone size w/o insert (bp): 5497
  Vector type: Bacterial Expression
Growth in bacteria
  Bacterial resistance: Hygromycin, 200 μg/mL
  Growth temperature: 37°C
  Growth strain: DH5alpha
  Copy number: High Copy
Gene/Insert
  Gene/Insert name: GFP (including ATG start codon)
  Insert size (bp): 723
  Promoter: SOD
  Cloning method: Restriction Enzyme; 5′ cloning site HindIII (destroyed during cloning); 3′ cloning site HindIII (destroyed during cloning)
  Sequencing primers: 5′ SODpro-F 5'-TCATGGAGCAGGGTTGACTT; 3′ GFP-R
Terms and licenses: Academic/Nonprofit Terms; Industry Terms: Not Available to Industry
Depositor comments: Plasmid can also be grown in mycobacteria.
How to cite: pSC301 was a gift from Yossef Av-Gay (Addgene plasmid # 31851 ; http://n2t.net/addgene:31851 ; RRID:Addgene_31851)
