[The description below was written by a language model from this plasmid's Addgene catalogue record.]
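Description:
pSC301 is a bacterial expression plasmid built on the pSODIT backbone (about 5.5 kb without insert) that carries a green fluorescent protein reporter for use in mycobacteria. It is maintained as a high-copy plasmid in standard E. coli cloning strains under hygromycin selection, and the depositor notes that it can also be grown in mycobacteria, so it functions as an E. coli–mycobacterial shuttle vector. The record does not list the replication origins or give a feature table, so the specific replicons that support maintenance in the two hosts are not stated.

The payload is a 723 bp GFP coding sequence that includes its own ATG start codon, placed under the control of the SOD promoter; by its name this is presumably a superoxide dismutase gene promoter, though the record does not state its source species. The GFP fragment was inserted by restriction cloning at a HindIII site, and both flanking HindIII sites were destroyed in the process, so the insert cannot be released again with that enzyme. No tags, fusion partners or additional regulatory elements are recorded, and the particular GFP variant is not specified.

Because GFP carries its own start codon and sits downstream of an active promoter, the plasmid should yield fluorescent cells directly. Consistent with the associated work on monitoring promoter activity and protein localization in Mycobacterium species using GFP, pSC301 likely serves as a GFP-expressing reference or positive control construct and as a means of fluorescently labelling mycobacterial cells, although the record does not spell out its exact role.
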