>Addgene plasmid #31851 | pSC301 | addgene partial sequence | sequence record 38695 | GFP-R 5'-CCATCTAATTCAACAAGAATTGGGACAAC-3'
CTCCTTTACTCATATGTTTTTCCTCCTTATAAAGTTAATCAGAATTAGCTTGATATCGAATTCCTGCAGC
CCGGGGGATCCCACGGCATTCCTTCCTTCGATGAAATGATCGTCCGATGTTTCTTTTCGCGCGGGTGCCT
CCCACGCGATGGGCTGGCTCTAGCTTGACAAGTCAACCCTGCTCCATGACCGCTCGCGTCGCAACAACGA
CCTTGGGGTCGATGCCCCAGGGCGGACGGCATAGGCTACCAGGACGCCCCCAGGCTGTCTAGAGCGGCCG
CCACCGCGGTGCGAGCCAGATCTGGTAATCATGTCATAGCTGTTTCCTGTGTGAAATTGTTATCCGCTCA
CAATTCCACACAACATACGAGCCGGAAGCATAAAGTGTAAAGCCTGGGGTGCCTAATGAGTGAGCTAACT
CACATTAATTGCGTTGCGCTCACTGCCCGCTTTCCAGTCGGGAAACCTGTCGTGCCAGCTGCATTAATGA
ATCGGCCAACGCGCGGGGAGAGGCGGTTTGCGTATTGGGCGCTCTTCCGCTTCCTCGCTCACTGACTCGC
TGCGCTCGGTCGTTCGGCTGCGGCGAGCGGTATCAGCTCACTCAAAGGCGGTAATACGGTTATCCACAGA
ATCAGGGGATAACGCAGGAAAGAACATGTGAGCAAAAGGCCAGCAAAAGGCCAGGAACCGTAAAAAGGCC
GCGTTGCTGGCGTTTTTCCATAGGCTCCGCCCCCCTGACGAGCATCACAAAAATCGACGCTCAAGTCAGA
GGTGGCGAAACCCGACAGGACTATAAAGATACCAGGCGTTTCCCCCTGGAAGCTCCCTCGTGCGCTCTCC
TGTTCCGACCCTGCCGCTTACCG
