>Addgene plasmid #31851 | pSC301 | addgene partial sequence | sequence record 39886 | SODpro-F 5'-TCATGGAGCAGGGTTGACTT
CACCCGCGCGAAAAGAAACATCGGACGATCATTTCATCGAAGGAAGGAATGCCGTGGGATCCCCCGGGCT
GCAGGAATTCGATATCAAGCTAATTCTGATTAACTTTATAAGGAGGAAAAACATATGAGTAAAGGAGAAG
AACTTTTCACTGGAGTTGTCCCAATTCTTGTTGAATTAGATGGTGATGTTAATGGGCACAAATTTTCTGT
CAGTGGAGAGGGTGAAGGTGATGCAACATACGGAAAACTTACCCTTAAATTTATTTGCACTACTGGAAAA
CTACCTGTTCCATGGCCAACACTTGTCACTACTTTGACTTATGGTGTTCAATGCTTTTCAAGATACCCAG
ATCATATGAAACGGCATGACTTTTTCAAGAGTGCCATGCCCGAAGGTTATGTACAGGAAAGAACTATATT
TTTCAAAGATGACGGGAACTATAAGACACGTGCTGAAGTCAAGTTTGAAGGTGATACACTTGTTAATAGA
ATCGAGTTAAAAGGTATTGATTTTAAAGAAGATGGAAACATTCTTGGACACAAATTGGAATACAACTATA
ACTCACACAATGTATACATCATGGCAGACAAACAAAAGAATGGAATCAAAGTTAACTTCAAAATT
